>Addgene plasmid #11445 | pBS mouse IRS4 promoter | addgene partial sequence | sequence record 54523 | T7 5'-TAATACGACTCACTATAGGG-3'
GGCGCTCTAGACTAGTGGATCCCCCGGGCTGCAGGAATTCGATCTGAGGAACAAAACTTGAAATAAATAT
GACAATTTTTAAAATATTTATTATATAAGCAAATCAATATTACAATAAGAATCCAATAGATAAATCCAAG
GATTTAAAAAGATGCTTCATAGAAGGCAAAACATAGTGGGTAGACACACAAATAAGCATTTTACCTTACT
GACAAACAAAATTAAAATTATAACAGTGGGATAGCATTTTGTATATCAGGATTTTTTTTAAAAATGAAGA
ATATATAACAACAAATAATGTAGTAGAAGAATAAAGTAATAAAATACTTTTTAAATTATGTATGAAATAT
TGCTATTTTACTCCAGTAATTCTAGTCTCCAGTCTGCAAAGGTAATTATTTAAACATTTTAAAGTAGATT
CAAGATATTAATTGGAGTGTTATTTACAATACTGTAAATGATTAATTATAGCAACATACCTTAGAACAGA
CAATATATTGTTTTACCACAACTGTATAGGTATCATAGAAATATGGGAAAGTATTACCTTATAGTGCTGA
TTGAAAAGAATAAGGTATCAAAATTACATGTAAGTCTATATTGCTCCATGTAGAAACTGTTTATACACAG
GTGGTAGAGACACAAGGATTCTTGAATTTGTTCATTATTTTCCAAATTCTATTTAACAAGAGCCTTAATG
TATTTGATATATTTTTAAATGTTAAGTTACAGTATTTTCAAATGCATTGTCTTTTTTTTAACAATTCTAT
CAGAAGCAAAACCGTGAATTTATAAAGTTG
