[The description below was written by a language model from this plasmid's Addgene catalogue record.]
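Description:
pBS mouse IRS4 promoter is a cloning plasmid built on the pBluescript II phagemid backbone (about 3 kb), carrying an approximately 3 kb fragment of mouse genomic DNA corresponding to the promoter region of Irs4, the gene encoding insulin receptor substrate 4. The fragment was inserted by restriction cloning between the XhoI and EcoRV sites of the polylinker. The XhoI site at the 5′ end was retained, while the EcoRV site at the 3′ end was destroyed during cloning, so the insert cannot be released with that same enzyme pair. The plasmid is maintained at high copy number in E. coli under ampicillin selection, and the insert can be read from the flanking T7 primer site of the backbone. pBluescript II vectors generally also provide a pUC-type origin, an f1 origin and T3/T7 promoters flanking the polylinker, although no feature table is supplied here to confirm these elements.

Although the catalogue classifies it as a bacterial expression vector, the record lists no reporter gene, coding sequence or tag downstream of the promoter fragment. The construct is therefore best understood as a storage and source clone for the Irs4 regulatory region. Typical uses for such a clone would be sequencing the promoter or subcloning it into reporter or transgene vectors to study Irs4 transcriptional regulation, but the record does not state a specific purpose. It also does not give the exact boundaries of the fragment relative to the Irs4 transcription start site. The plasmid is associated with work on how IRS-3 and IRS-4 affect IRS-1- and IRS-2-mediated insulin signaling.
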