Addgene plasmid #11445: pBS mouse IRS4 promoter
Depositing lab: Ronald Kahn. Depositing organization: Joslin Diabetes Center. Publication: Insulin receptor substrate 3 (IRS-3) and IRS-4 impair IRS-1- and IRS-2-mediated signaling. Tsuruzoe K, Emkey R, Kriauciunas KM, Ueki K, Kahn CR. Mol Cell Biol. 2001 Jan . 21(1):26-38. 10.1128/MCB.21.1.26-38.2001 PubMed 11113178.
Backbone
  Vector backbone: pBluescript II
  Backbone manufacturer: Stratagene
  Backbone size w/o insert (bp): 3000
  Vector type: Bacterial Expression
Growth in bacteria
  Bacterial resistance: Ampicillin, 100 μg/mL
  Growth temperature: 37°C
  Growth strain: XL1 Blue
  Copy number: High Copy
Gene/Insert
  Gene/Insert name: IRS-4 promoter (alt names: Insulin Receptor Substrate 4 promoter; Irs4 promoter; Irs4)
  Species: M. musculus (mouse)
  Insert size (bp): 3000
  Entrez Gene: Irs4 (a.k.a. IRS-4)
  Cloning method: Restriction Enzyme; 5′ cloning site XhoI (not destroyed); 3′ cloning site EcoRV (destroyed during cloning)
  Sequencing primers: 5′ T7
Terms and licenses: Academic/Nonprofit Terms; Industry Terms: Not Available to Industry
How to cite: pBS mouse IRS4 promoter was a gift from Ronald Kahn (Addgene plasmid # 11445 ; http://n2t.net/addgene:11445 ; RRID:Addgene_11445)
